>Addgene plasmid #178900 | pJH1969 | addgene full sequence | sequence record 351476 | Addgene NGS Result
AAGCTTGGGCTGCAGCATGCGGCCGCTGTGGTCTCACTTTGAACGACAAAAGAAAACCAAATATTGTAAA
GGAATAGTACAGATAAAAGGGAACAAGTGATACCAGCTGATGGATGTAGGTCAGCGACAAAAGACAGGAG
ACGTATAGTTTGATGATTATGGAACCAAACTCAGAATTTAATGTTGGAGACGCTATAAAAATTGAATTGA
GAAATTGAAACCATATTCTTGAATATCTCTCAATTTGGAATTTGGAAGTAGCCGTAAAATCGGCTAGCTA
GAACATAAAAGGACTGATTTGCAACCTTGACCATTCATGATATCATTTCAATAAAAGAAGAGATTCCAAT
GACCAATCTTCAAGAATCACAATAATCACAACAAAACTAAGCAAAAGTAACAACAAATTGTTCAGGTAGA
CAAGTAGACATTTGGACACATTTTGCGGGGATGTGATGACTGTATAATAAAAATAAGTGGACACTGAGAG
AGAGAGGAGGTCAGCAGGAAAAAAGAACATCGAACTGCTTGACGAATTGAAATTAGAATGAGGTGTCAGG
CAGGTGACGATTACATGGTTAATTATTAGTGTTCTTTTTCTTCTTTTTGTGGATGCCGATTAGTTGAAAT
AATTGCATGGAAAGTGAGAATTCAATGTGAATCTCTTTCTTATTATGTTTCAAGTGGTATCTGGATGGAA
GCTTGTACTTTTATGAATCGAAAATTGCGCCCAAGGTTGATTTTGAGATTATTCAGTAAATTTTTGTGCT
GATTATTCAGTTAATGTAGAACAGAGACGCGGATGAAAACTTTTTTAATTTCTAAAAAAAAAGACAAAAT
GTGGTTAAAAAGTTTGGAAAATAATTGTTATATACTTCTTGAGAGCTTATTCAAACGGAAACCAATCATA
AATAGTCGAATAGTCATTTAGAAAAGAGAAACTAGTTGATGTAGAGAGATTCAAAAAGTAAAATATGCAA
ATGATCCGTTTCTTAGATTTAGTAAACATCTACCAAATGAAACAGGAATTGTCGAAACAATTTAGAAAAG
GAGAAGGAAACATTTGTTTATTTTCCCCTTTAAATGGCGGTAGAGGTAAAACAGCAATACACATAGTACA
AGGTTATACTACTTTCAAAAGAATTTGACATCCCGCCGAGAAAATGTGGTGATTATATGGTAAAGTTTTC
AGTTGGATATTATCTTCTACAGACGGTGATTCAAAATGATCAAAAGGGCAAGTGGGTGGTAGGATTTGAA
AAATTGAGATATAGAACGTGCGATTTTGGTAAAACTTTTTGAACACAAGGCATATTTTTGAACTTTGAAA
AACGCAAAATTTAAATTTTGTTAATTACATATATTTTGAACAGATTATGAATATAAGCAAGGCTACATAA
AATATGTATATTTTCTTTTTACAAATATTCGTACACTGTTAAATTTATAGAAAAATCATTTATATTCAGA
AAAACCTATTTGAACAATTTTTAGTTGCTCAATAACCAATTTGCACAAATTTAGAAAATATAATGGGGGC
TTTTAAAAATTTAAATCCTCAGCGAATATTCCTTTGCGATTTTTTCGAACGTTTTCTTTCAGATTAAAAA
ATCTGAAGCAGAAGTAAATGAACTACCATAGAAAATTCACCAAGGATCACATTTTTACAAAGCCTCCGCC
CAATTGTAAACTTGGGAATTTTTGCTTGTTTTCTTTTTTTTTTCAAAAAAGGAATAGTTGTTTTAAAGTA
ATTTATTCCCCTATGCTTTCTCCAGCAATCAGTTGTTCTCCCCATACTTTACACAATTATCAACAACTTC
ACATAGAAAACAAAACAACAAATCAGAAATTCCCACCGGTCACAGTCACAGATTCCCCATGTTTTGTTCA
TCTCATTTCTGCAAGAAAGTGACATCGCTGCCACCCAATTCGACAAATTGTCCAAGTGGTCATCAGGAAG
ATATGACCTTCTTTTTAATGATAATTTAGACTACAAAGGGCGTCAAAAAAGATTCAATGATCAGGGGTAA
TTGCTGTAAAATGTAGTTTGTATGTGTGTTTACCGTAGCCTATAACTGTAAAAATTGGTTTTTTAAAAAG
TATTTCTGAGATTAAAAGGCTCCCCAAGGATGCACGATTCTAGCTAGAAATGAACATTCCATGGGTTGTG
AAGATGCTTTTATCTCACTTTAGAATGTCTGACTCCGCCCCTCTGTGTACGAATTGAAGTGCTCTTTTGT
GATGATCATAGCTCCTCCTTGCGGCGACGCCCGCACACAGCACGAGATATTACACGGAATACTTATGTGA
TTCATAGGAAACAAGGAAATCGAAAAAATAATAGGATTTTGAGGAGGTATTTTTAGATGAATGCTTATGA
TGTTATGATGAACCCAAGAAATTCTGAATAGACATATGTCAGAACGGGGTAGGAGCTCCAGTGTCGCTTT
TGAAATAAAAAATCAAGTGGTATACTTCTCGTATATACCCTTCTGAACTAATAAAATAATTTATCTTTTG
AAAAAGTTTGAAAAAGAAAAATGCCCAAAACTTGAATTTTAATGTTTTGTATTTTGAGCATATCGTTCAA
ACGTCGTGATCTGAAAGTAGAAAGATCTAAATATTCGTGACACAGTTTGGTTTGAAGGTCTTAGTGGTAA
TTTTTTATTACAGAAGCAACAAAAAGTTGACATATTTTCAGAATTTCCAAAAAAACGTTTAAAATTTCAA
TTTCTTCGATAGAGTTCTAAAAATTTTTTGGAACGGATTTTGTAATATCCGCTGATAACCGTTCAAGAAC
AATTTGAATTTTGAAATAATTTAATCAACTAGTATCCAGTGCTCTTTCTCACTGCTCCACCCATTTTTCA
ACCCATTTCCTTTACTCAATTTCGCCCGTTTTCCTTTTGCTCAAATGTGCCCACCAAATCATCTTTCTTC
GTCTTCTTTTCTCTTATTCGGAAGGAGAAGAGGTGAAAGTAGAATAAGTTTTTTTGTTGAAAAGAGAGGA
GCACGGCCACTTTTCTCTTATTTCCATCCTTCTACTACCTCGTTTTACTTTCCATTTAAAAACCCGTTTA
AAGTTCCAAAATTTCAATTATCTTGCTTCTGTTTGGAACACGACAAACTTTAGTTTTGTTACAGATACCC
GGGATTGGCCAAAGGACCCAAAGGTATGTTTCGAATGATACTAACATAACATAGAACATTTTCAGGAGGA
CCCTTGGCTAGCGTCGACGGATCCCATGGTGAGCAAGGGCGAGGAGCTGTTCACCGGGGTGGTGCCCATC
CTGGTCGAGCTGGACGGCGACGTAAACGGCCACAGGTTCAGCGTGTCCGGCGAGGGCGAGGGCGATGCCA
CCTACGGCAAGCTGACCCTGAAGTTCATCTGCACCACCGGCAAGCTGCCCGTGCCCTGGCCCACCCTCGT
GACCACCCTGACCTGGGGCGTGCAGTGCTTCAGCCGCTACCCCGACCACATGAAGCAGCACGACTTCTTC
AAGTCCGCCATGCCCGAAGGCTACGTCCAGGAGCGTACCATCTTCTTCAAGGACGACGGCAACTACAAGA
CCCGCGCCGAGGTGAAGTTCGAGGGCGACACCCTGGTGAACCGCATCGAGCTGAAGGGCATCGACTTCAA
GGAGGACGGCAACATCCTGGGGCACAAGCTGGAGTACAACTACATCAGCCACAACGTCTATATCACCGCC
GACAAGCAGAAGAACGGCATCAAGGCCCACTTCAAGATCCGCCACAACATCGAGGACGGCAGCGTGCAGC
TCGCCGACCACTACCAGCAGAACACCCCCATCGGCGACGGCCCCGTGCTGCTGCCCGACAACCACTACCT
GAGCACCCAGTCCGCCCTGAGCAAAGACCCCAACGAGAAGCGCGATCACATGGTCCTGCTGGAGTTCGTG
ACCGCCGCCCGCATGCATGACCAACTGACAGAAGAGCAGATTGCAGAGTTCAAAGAAGCCTTCTCATTAT
TGGACAAGGATGGGGACGGCACCATCACCACAAAGGAACTTGGCACCGCTCTGAGGTCGCTTGGACAAAA
CCCAACGGAAGCAGAATTGCAGGATATGATCAATGAAGTCGATGCTGATGGCAATGGAACGATTTACTTT
CCTGAATTTCTTACTATGATGGCTAGAAAAATGAAGGACACAGACAGCGAAGAGGAAATCCGAGAAGCAT
TCCGTGTTTTTGACAAGGATGGGAACGGCTACATCAGCGCTGCTGAATTACGTCACGTCATGACAAACCT
CGGGGAGAAGTTAACAGATGAAGAAGTTGATGAAATGATAAGGGAAGCAGATATCGATGGTGATGGCCAA
GTAAACTATGAAGAGTTTGTACAAATGATGACAGCAAAGGGGGGGAAGAGGCGCTGGCAGAAAACAGGCC
ATGCTGTCCGAGCATTCGGAAGACTGAAGAAGATCTCCAGCTCCGGGGCACTGGAGCTCATGGACGGCGG
CGTGCAGCTCGCCGACCACTACCAGCAGAACACCCCCATCGGCGACGGCCCCGTGCTGCTGCCCGACAAC
CACTACCTGAGCTACCAGTCCGCCCTGAGCAAAGACCCCAACGAGAAGCGCGATCACATGGTCCTGCTGG
AGTTCGTGACCGCCGCCGGGATCACTCTCGGCATGGACGAGCTGTACAAGGGTGGCAGCGGTGGCATGGT
GAGCAAGGGCGAGGAGCTGTTCACCGGGGTGGTGCCCATCCTGGTCGAGCTGGACGGCGACGTAAACGGC
CACAAGTTCAGCGTGTCCGGCGAGGGCGAGGGCGATGCCACCTACGGCAAGCTGACCCTGAAGCTGATCT
GCACCACCGGCAAGCTGCCCGTGCCCTGGCCCACCCTCGTGACCACCCTGGGCTACGGCCTGCAGTGCTT
CGCCCGCTACCCCGACCACATGAAGCAGCACGACTTCTTCAAGTCCGCCATGCCCGAAGGCTACGTCCAG
GAGCGCACCATCTTCTTCAAGGACGACGGCAACTACAAGACCCGCGCCGAGGTGAAGTTCGAGGGCGACA
CCCTGGTGAACCGCATCGAGCTGAAGGGCATCGACTTCAAGGAGGACGGCAACATCCTGGGGCACAAGCT
GGAGTACAACTACAACAGCCACAACGTCTATATCACCGCCGACAAGCAGAAGAACGGCATCAAGGCCAAC
TTCAAGATCCGCCACAACATCGAGTAAGAATTCCAACTGAGCGCCGGTCGCTACCATTACCAACTTGTCT
GGTGTCAAAAATAATAGGGGCCGCTGTCATCAGAGTAAGTTTAAACTGAGTTCTACTAACTAACGAGTAA
TATTTAAATTTTCAGCATCTCGCGCCCGTGCCTCTGACTTCTAAGTCCAATTACTCTTCAACATCCCTAC
ATGCTCTTTCTCCCTGTGCTCCCACCCCCTATTTTTGTTATTATCAAAAAACTTCTCTTAATTTCTTTGT
TTTTTAGCTTCTTTTAAGTCACCTCTAACAATGAAATTGTGTAGATTCAAAAATAGAATTAATTCGTAAT
AAAAAGTCGAAAAAAATTGTGCTCCCTCCCCCCATTAATAATAATTCTATCCCAAAATCTACACAATGTT
CTGTGTACACTTCTTATGTTTTTTACTTCTGATAAATTTTTTTGAAACATCATAGAAAAAACCGCACACA
AAATACCTTATCATATGTTACGTTTCAGTTTATGACCGCAATTTTTATTTCTTCGCACGTCTGGGCCTCT
CATGACGTCAAATCATGCTCATCGTGAAAAAGTTTTGGAGTATTTTTGGAATTTTTCAATCAAGTGAAAG
TTTATGAAATTAATTTTCCTGCTTTTGCTTTTTGGGGTTTCCCCTATTGTTTGTCAAGATTTCGAGGACG
GCGTTTTTCTTGCTAAAATCACAAGTATTGATGAGCACGATGCAAGAAAGATCGGAAGAAGGTTTGGGTT
TGAGGCTCAGTGGAAGGTGAGTAGAAGTTGATAATTTGAAAGTGGAGTAGTGTCTATGGGGTTTTTGCCT
TAAATGACAGAATACATTCCCAATATACCAAACATAACTGTTTCCTACTAGTCGGCCGTACGGGCCCTTT
CGTCTCGCGCGTTTCGGTGATGACGGTGAAAACCTCTGACACATGCAGCTCCCGGAGACGGTCACAGCTT
GTCTGTAAGCGGATGCCGGGAGCAGACAAGCCCGTCAGGGCGCGTCAGCGGGTGTTGGCGGGTGTCGGGG
CTGGCTTAACTATGCGGCATCAGAGCAGATTGTACTGAGAGTGCACCATATGCGGTGTGAAATACCGCAC
AGATGCGTAAGGAGAAAATACCGCATCAGGCGGCCTTAAGGGCCTCGTGATACGCCTATTTTTATAGGTT
AATGTCATGATAATAATGGTTTCTTAGACGTCAGGTGGCACTTTTCGGGGAAATGTGCGCGGAACCCCTA
TTTGTTTATTTTTCTAAATACATTCAAATATGTATCCGCTCATGAGACAATAACCCTGATAAATGCTTCA
ATAATATTGAAAAAGGAAGAGTATGAGTATTCAACATTTCCGTGTCGCCCTTATTCCCTTTTTTGCGGCA
TTTTGCCTTCCTGTTTTTGCTCACCCAGAAACGCTGGTGAAAGTAAAAGATGCTGAAGATCAGTTGGGTG
CACGAGTGGGTTACATCGAACTGGATCTCAACAGCGGTAAGATCCTTGAGAGTTTTCGCCCCGAAGAACG
TTTTCCAATGATGAGCACTTTTAAAGTTCTGCTATGTGGCGCGGTATTATCCCGTATTGACGCCGGGCAA
GAGCAACTCGGTCGCCGCATACACTATTCTCAGAATGACTTGGTTGAGTACTCACCAGTCACAGAAAAGC
ATCTTACGGATGGCATGACAGTAAGAGAATTATGCAGTGCTGCCATAACCATGAGTGATAACACTGCGGC
CAACTTACTTCTGACAACGATCGGAGGACCGAAGGAGCTAACCGCTTTTTTGCACAACATGGGGGATCAT
GTAACTCGCCTTGATCGTTGGGAACCGGAGCTGAATGAAGCCATACCAAACGACGAGCGTGACACCACGA
TGCCTGTAGCAATGGCAACAACGTTGCGCAAACTATTAACTGGCGAACTACTTACTCTAGCTTCCCGGCA
ACAATTAATAGACTGGATGGAGGCGGATAAAGTTGCAGGACCACTTCTGCGCTCGGCCCTTCCGGCTGGC
TGGTTTATTGCTGATAAATCTGGAGCCGGTGAGCGTGGGTCTCGCGGTATCATTGCAGCACTGGGGCCAG
ATGGTAAGCCCTCCCGTATCGTAGTTATCTACACGACGGGGAGTCAGGCAACTATGGATGAACGAAATAG
ACAGATCGCTGAGATAGGTGCCTCACTGATTAAGCATTGGTAACTGTCAGACCAAGTTTACTCATATATA
CTTTAGATTGATTTAAAACTTCATTTTTAATTTAAAAGGATCTAGGTGAAGATCCTTTTTGATAATCTCA
TGACCAAAATCCCTTAACGTGAGTTTTCGTTCCACTGAGCGTCAGACCCCGTAGAAAAGATCAAAGGATC
TTCTTGAGATCCTTTTTTTCTGCGCGTAATCTGCTGCTTGCAAACAAAAAAACCACCGCTACCAGCGGTG
GTTTGTTTGCCGGATCAAGAGCTACCAACTCTTTTTCCGAAGGTAACTGGCTTCAGCAGAGCGCAGATAC
CAAATACTGTTCTTCTAGTGTAGCCGTAGTTAGGCCACCACTTCAAGAACTCTGTAGCACCGCCTACATA
CCTCGCTCTGCTAATCCTGTTACCAGTGGCTGCTGCCAGTGGCGATAAGTCGTGTCTTACCGGGTTGGAC
TCAAGACGATAGTTACCGGATAAGGCGCAGCGGTCGGGCTGAACGGGGGGTTCGTGCACACAGCCCAGCT
TGGAGCGAACGACCTACACCGAACTGAGATACCTACAGCGTGAGCTATGAGAAAGCGCCACGCTTCCCGA
AGGGAGAAAGGCGGACAGGTATCCGGTAAGCGGCAGGGTCGGAACAGGAGAGCGCACGAGGGAGCTTCCA
GGGGGAAACGCCTGGTATCTTTATAGTCCTGTCGGGTTTCGCCACCTCTGACTTGAGCGTCGATTTTTGT
GATGCTCGTCAGGGGGGCGGAGCCTATGGAAAAACGCCAGCAACGCGGCCTTTTTACGGTTCCTGGCCTT
TTGCTGGCCTTTTGCTCACATGTTCTTTCCTGCGTTATCCCCTGATTCTGTGGATAACCGTATTACCGCC
TTTGAGTGAGCTGATACCGCTCGCCGCAGCCGAACGACCGAGCGCAGCGAGTCAGTGAGCGAGGAAGCGG
AAGAGCGCCCAATACGCAAACCGCCTCTCCCCGCGCGTTGGCCGATTCATTAATGCAGCTGGCACGACAG
GTTTCCCGACTGGAAAGCGGGCAGTGAGCGCAACGCAATTAATGTGAGTTAGCTCACTCATTAGGCACCC
CAGGCTTTACACTTTATGCTTCCGGCTCGTATGTTGTGTGGAATTGTGAGCGGATAACAATTTCACACAG
GAAACAGCTATGACCATGATTACGCCAAGCTGTAAGTTTAAACATGATCTTACTAACTAACTATTCTCAT
TTAAATTTTCAGAGCTTAAAAATGGCTGAAATCACTCACAACGATGGATACGCTAACAACTTGGAAATGA
AAT
Features (pLannotate 1.2.2; 13 found; start..end, strand, type, name):
   3252..3929    +  CDS            Enhanced Cyan-Emitting GFP: Enhanced Cyan-Emitting GFP is a basic (constitutively fluorescent) cyan fluorescent protein published in 2002, derived from Aequorea victoria.
   3933..4289    +  CDS            CALMA_ARBPU (fragment): Experimental evidence at protein level: Swiss-Prot protein existence level 1. Calmodulin mediates the control of a large number of enzymes, ion channels and other proteins by Ca(2+). Among the enzymes to be stimulated by the calmodulin-Ca(2+) complex are a number of protein kinases and phosphatases. From Arbacia punctulata (Punctuate sea urchin).
   4470..5204    +  CDS            cp173Venus: circularly permuted form of the Venus yellow fluorescent protein (Nagai et al., 2004) efficient FRET acceptor for CFP
   5814..5966    +  CDS            aex-5 (fragment): AEX5_CAEEL - Also known as kpc-3 From Caenorhabditis elegans.
   6094..6129    +  CDS            rop (fragment): Rop protein, which maintains plasmids at low copy number; rop
   6231..6330    +  misc_feature   bom (fragment): basis of mobility region from pBR322
   6428..6532    +  promoter       AmpR promoter: bla
   6533..7393    +  CDS            AmpR: β-lactamase; bla; confers resistance to ampicillin, carbenicillin, and related antibiotics
   7564..8152    +  rep_origin     ori: high-copy-number ColE1/pMB1/pBR322/pUC origin of replication
   8335..8427    +  CDS            lacI (fragment): lac repressor; lacI; The lac repressor binds to the lac operator to inhibit transcription in E. coli. This inhibition can be relieved by adding lactose or isopropyl-β-D-thiogalactopyranoside (IPTG).
   8440..8461    +  protein_bind   CAP binding site: CAP binding activates transcription in the presence of cAMP. E. coli catabolite activator protein
   8476..8506    +  promoter       lac promoter: promoter for the E. coli lac operon
   8514..8530    +  protein_bind   lac operator: The lac repressor binds to the lac operator to inhibit transcription in E. coli. This inhibition can be relieved by adding lactose or isopropyl-β-D-thiogalactopyranoside (IPTG). lac repressor encoded by lacI
