[The description below was written by a language model from this plasmid's Addgene catalogue record and pLannotate feature annotations shown in this document.]
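Description:
pJH1969 is a worm expression plasmid built on a pBSK (Bluescript-type) backbone for expressing the genetically encoded calcium sensor D3cpv in Caenorhabditis elegans neurons. It is propagated in E. coli as a high-copy plasmid through a ColE1/pUC-type origin and selected with ampicillin via the bla gene and its native promoter. The annotated backbone also carries remnants typical of cloning vectors: a CAP binding site, lac promoter and operator, and short fragments matching lacI, rop and the pBR322 bom region. The catalogue lists a total size of 8,690 bp, close to the 8,683 nt of the sequenced record.

The payload, cloned between BamHI and EcoRI sites, is the roughly 2 kb D3cpv cameleon. The feature table resolves this into an enhanced cyan fluorescent protein, a calmodulin-derived calcium-binding segment, and the circularly permuted cp173Venus yellow fluorescent protein. In sensors of this design, calcium binding changes the conformation of the central module and alters FRET between the cyan donor and yellow acceptor, giving a ratiometric readout of intracellular calcium. An unannotated gap between the calmodulin and cp173Venus features presumably holds the remainder of the sensing domain, although the table does not label it.

Expression is driven by the nmr-1 promoter. This promoter is not annotated but presumably lies in the unannotated region of about 3.2 kb upstream of the coding sequence. The catalogue states that the transcript is terminated by the unc-54 3' UTR; the table annotates the downstream region only with a short aex-5 fragment match. The associated publication studied backward and forward motor circuit activity, consistent with use for calcium imaging in nmr-1-expressing neurons of transgenic worms.
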