Addgene plasmid #178900: pJH1969
Purpose: Pnmr-1::D3cpv unc-54 3' UTR C.elegans neural expression of Pnmr-1D3cpv
Depositing lab: Mei Zhen. Depositing organization: Sinai Health System. Publication: An imbalancing act: gap junctions reduce the backward motor circuit activity to bias C. elegans for forward locomotion. Kawano T, Po MD, Gao S, Leung G, Ryu WS, Zhen M. Neuron. 2011 Nov 17;72(4):572-86. doi: 10.1016/j.neuron.2011.09.005. PubMed 22099460.
Backbone
  Vector backbone: pBSK
  Backbone manufacturer: stratagene
  Backbone size w/o insert (bp): 6731
  Total vector size (bp): 8690
  Vector type: Worm Expression
Growth in bacteria
  Bacterial resistance: Ampicillin, 100 μg/mL
  Growth temperature: 37°C
  Growth strain: DH5alpha
  Copy number: High Copy
Gene/Insert
  Gene/Insert name: D3cpv
  Insert size (bp): 1959
  Promoter: Pnmr-1
  Cloning method: Restriction Enzyme; 5′ cloning site BamHI (not destroyed); 3′ cloning site EcoRI (not destroyed)
  Sequencing primers: 5′ CGTCGACGgatcccatggtgagcaagggcg; 3′ CAGTTGGAATTcttactcgatgttgtggcgg
Terms and licenses: Academic/Nonprofit Terms; Industry Terms: Not Available to Industry
How to cite: pJH1969 was a gift from Mei Zhen (Addgene plasmid # 178900 ; http://n2t.net/addgene:178900 ; RRID:Addgene_178900)
